>Addgene plasmid #203124 | Salsa-BC283-P3H7 | addgene full sequence | sequence record 421467 | Addgene NGS Result
AGCGCCCAATACGCAAACCGCCTCTCCCCGCGCGTTGGCCGATTCATTAATGCAGTCGAGGGATCTCCAT
AAGAGAAGAGGGACAGCTATGACTGGGAGTAGTCAGGAGAGGAGGAAAAATCTGGCTAGTAAAACATGTA
AGGAAAATTTTAGGGATGTTAAAGAAAAAAATAACACAAAACAAAATATAAAAAAAATCTAACCTCAAGT
CAAGGCTTTTCTATGGAATAAGGAATGGACAGCAGGGGGCTGTTTCATATACTGATGACCTCTTTATAGC
CAACCTTTGTTCATGGCAGCCAGCATATGGGCATATGTTGCCAAACTCTAAACCAAATACTCATTCTGAT
GTTTTAAATGATTTGCCCTCCCATATGTCCTTCCGAGTGAGAGACACAAAAAATTCCAACACACTATTGC
AATGAAAATAAATTTCCTTTATTAGCCAGAAGTCAGATGCTCAAGGGGCTTCATGATGTCCCCATAATTT
TTGGCAGAGGGAAAAAGATCGATCTCAGTGGTATTTGTGAGCCAGGGCATTGGCCACACCAGCCACCACC
TTCTGATAGGCAGCCTGCACCTGAGGAGTGAATTCTTTGCCAAAATGATGAGACAGCACAACAACCAGCA
CGTTGCCCAGGAGCTGTAGGAAAGAGAAGAAGGCATGAACATGGTTAGCAGAGGGGCCCGGTTTGGACTC
AGAGTATTTTATCCTCATCTCAAACAGTGTATATCATTGTAACCATAAAGAGAAAGGCAGGATGATGACC
AGGGTGTAGTTGTTTCTACCAATAAGAATATTTCCACGCCAGCCAGAATTTATATGCAGAAATATTCTAC
CTTATCATTTAATTATAACAATTGTTCTCTAAAACTGTGCTGAAGTACAATATAATATACCCTGATTGCC
TTGAAAAAAAAGTGATTAGAGAAAGTACTTACAATCTGACAAATAAACAAAAGTGAATTTAAAAATTCGT
TACAAATGCAAGCTAAAGTTTAACGAAAAAGTTACAGAAAATGAAAAGAAAATAAGAGGAGACAATGGTT
GTCAACAGAGTAGAAAGTGAAAGAAACAAAATTATCATGAGGGTCCATGGTGATACAAGGGACATCTTCC
CATTCTAAACAACACCCTGAAAACTTTGCCCCCTCCATATAACATGAATTTTACAATAGCGAAAAAGAAA
GAACAATCAAGGGTCCCCAAACTCACCCTGAAGTTCTCAGCTCTAGAGATATCGTCGAGGCCGCGCTAGC
GTTTAAACTGTCGACCTTAATTAAGAGATCTGCTCGAGGCGCGTCAGCTGACTAGAGGATCCCCGGGTAC
CGAGCTCGAATTCGGGGCCGCGGAGGCTGGATCGGTCCCGGTGTCTTCTATGGAGGTCAAAACAGCGTGG
ATGGCGTCTCCAGGCGATCTGACGGTTCACTAAACGAGCTCTGCTTATATAGGCCTCCCACCGTACACGC
CTACCTCGACCCGGGTACCGAGCTCGACTTTCACTTTTCTCTATCACTGATAGGGAGTGGTAAACTCGAC
TTTCACTTTTCTCTATCACTGATAGGGAGTGGTAAACTCGACTTTCACTTTTCTCTATCACTGATAGGGA
GTGGTAAACTCGACTTTCACTTTTCTCTATCACTGATAGGGAGTGGTAAACTCGACTTTCACTTTTCTCT
ATCACTGATAGGGAGTGGTAAACTCGACCTATATAAGCAGAGCTCGTTTAGTGAACCGTCAGATCGCCTG
GAGACGCCATCCACGCTGTTTTGACCTCCATAGAAGACACCGGGACCGATCCAGCCTCCGCGGCCCCGAA
TTCCTGCAGCGGCCGCTCTAGAACTAGTGGATCCCCGCGGATGGTGAGCAAGGGCGAGGAGCTGTTCACC
GGGGTGGTGCCCATCCTGGTCGAGCTGGACGGCGACGTAAACGGCCACAAGTTCAGCGTGTCCGGCGAGG
GCGAGGGCGATGCCACCTACGGCAAGCTGACCCTGAAGTTCATCTGCACCACCGGCAAGCTGCCCGTGCC
CTGGCCCACCCTCGTGACCACCCTGACCTACGGCGTGCAGTGCTTCAGCCGCTACCCCGACCACATGAAG
CAGCACGACTTCTTCAAGTCCGCCATGCCCGAAGGCTACGTCCAGGAGCGCACCATCTTCTTCAAGGACG
ACGGCAACTACAAGACCCGCGCCGAGGTGAAGTTCGAGGGCGACACCCTGGTGAACCGCATCGAGCTGAA
GGGCATCGACTTCAAGGAGGACGGCAACATCCTGGGGCACAAGCTGGAGTACAACTACAACAGCCACAAC
GTCTATATCATGGCCGACAAGCAGAAGAACGGCATCAAGGTGAACTTCAAGATCCGCCACAACATCGAGG
ACGGCAGCGTGCAGCTCGCCGACCACTACCAGCAGAACACCCCCATCGGCGACGGCCCCGTGCTGCTGCC
CGACAACCACTACCTGAGCACCCAGTCCGCCCTGAGCAAAGACCCCAACGAGAAGCGCGATCACATGGTC
CTGCTGGAGTTCGTGACCGCCGCCGGGATCACTCTCGGCATGGACGAGCTGTACAAGTAACCGCCCCCTC
GAATTCGATATCAAGCTTGTCGACCTAGTTCTAGAGGATCCAGACATGATAAGATACATTGATGAGTTTG
GACAAACCACAACTAGAATGCAGTGAAAAAAATGCTTTATTTGTGAAATTTGTGATGCTATTGCTTTATT
TGTAACCATTATAAGCTGCAATAAACAAGTTAACAACAACAATTGCATTCATTTTATGTTTCAGGTTCAG
GGGGAGGTGTGGGAGGTTTTTTAAAGCAAGTAAAACCTCTACAAATGTGGTATGGCTGATTATGATCCTG
CAAGCCTCGTCGTCCTGGCCGGACCACGCTATCTGTGCAAGGTCCCCGGCCCCGGACGCGCGCTCCATGA
GCAGAGCGCCCGCCGCCGAGGCGAAGACTCGGGCGGCGCCCTGCCCGTCCCACCAGGTCAACAGGCGGTA
ACCGGCCTCTTCATCGGGAATGCGCGCGACCTTCAGCATCGCCGGCATGTCCCCCTGGCGGACGGGAAGT
ATCCAGCTCGACCAAGCTGGCCGCGTCGAGTGAAGACGAAAGGGCCTCGTGATACGCCTATTTTTATAGG
TTAATGTCATGATAATAATGGTTTCTTAGACGTCAGGTGGCACTTTTCGGGGAAATGTGCGCGGAACCCC
TATTTGTTTATTTTTCTAAATACATTCAAATATGTATCCGCTCATGAGACAATAACCCTGATAAATGCTT
CAATAATATTGAAAAAGGAAGAGTATGAGTATTCAACATTTCCGTGTCGCCCTTATTCCCTTTTTTGCGG
CATTTTGCCTTCCTGTTTTTGCTCACCCAGAAACGCTGGTGAAAGTAAAAGATGCTGAAGATCAGTTGGG
TGCACGAGTGGGTTACATCGAACTGGATCTCAACAGCGGTAAGATCCTTGAGAGTTTTCGCCCCGAAGAA
CGTTTTCCAATGATGAGCACTTTTAAAGTTCTGCTATGTGGCGCGGTATTATCCCGTGTTGACGCCGGGC
AAGAGCAACTCGGTCGCCGCATACACTATTCTCAGAATGACTTGGTTGAGTACTCACCAGTCACAGAAAA
GCATCTTACGGATGGCATGACAGTAAGAGAATTATGCAGTGCTGCCATAACCATGAGTGATAACACTGCG
GCCAACTTACTTCTGACAACGATCGGAGGACCGAAGGAGCTAACCGCTTTTTTGCACAACATGGGGGATC
ATGTAACTCGCCTTGATCGTTGGGAACCGGAGCTGAATGAAGCCATACCAAACGACGAGCGTGACACCAC
GATGCCTGTAGCAATGGCAACAACGTTGCGCAAACTATTAACTGGCGAACTACTTACTCTAGCTTCCCGG
CAACAATTAATAGACTGGATGGAGGCGGATAAAGTTGCAGGACCACTTCTGCGCTCGGCCCTTCCGGCTG
GCTGGTTTATTGCTGATAAATCTGGAGCCGGTGAGCGTGGGTCTCGCGGTATCATTGCAGCACTGGGGCC
AGATGGTAAGCCCTCCCGTATCGTAGTTATCTACACGACGGGGAGTCAGGCAACTATGGATGAACGAAAT
AGACAGATCGCTGAGATAGGTGCCTCACTGATTAAGCATTGGTAACTGTCAGACCAAGTTTACTCATATA
TACTTTAGATTGATTTAAAACTTCATTTTTAATTTAAAAGGATCTAGGTGAAGATCCTTTTTGATAATCT
CATGACCAAAATCCCTTAACGTGAGTTTTCGTTCCACTGAGCGTCAGACCCCGTAGAAAAGATCAAAGGA
TCTTCTTGAGATCCTTTTTTTCTGCGCGTAATCTGCTGCTTGCAAACAAAAAAACCACCGCTACCAGCGG
TGGTTTGTTTGCCGGATCAAGAGCTACCAACTCTTTTTCCGAAGGTAACTGGCTTCAGCAGAGCGCAGAT
ACCAAATACTGTTCTTCTAGTGTAGCCGTAGTTAGGCCACCACTTCAAGAACTCTGTAGCACCGCCTACA
TACCTCGCTCTGCTAATCCTGTTACCAGTGGCTGCTGCCAGTGGCGATAAGTCGTGTCTTACCGGGTTGG
ACTCAAGACGATAGTTACCGGATAAGGCGCAGCGGTCGGGCTGAACGGGGGGTTCGTGCACACAGCCCAG
CTTGGAGCGAACGACCTACACCGAACTGAGATACCTACAGCGTGAGCTATGAGAAAGCGCCACGCTTCCC
GAAGGGAGAAAGGCGGACAGGTATCCGGTAAGCGGCAGGGTCGGAACAGGAGAGCGCACGAGGGAGCTTC
CAGGGGGAAACGCCTGGTATCTTTATAGTCCTGTCGGGTTTCGCCACCTCTGACTTGAGCGTCGATTTTT
GTGATGCTCGTCAGGGGGGCGGAGCCTATGGAAAAACGCCAGCAACGCGGCCTTTTTACGGTTCCTGGCC
TTTTGCTGGCCTTTTGCTCACATGTTCTTTCCTGCGTTATCCCCTGATTCTGTGGATAACCGTATTACCG
CCTTTGAGTGAGCTGATACCGCTCGCCGCAGCCGAACGACCGAGCGCAGCGAGTCAGTGAGCGAGGAAGC
GGAAG
Features (pLannotate 1.2.2; 17 found; start..end, strand, type, name):
      2..55      +  CDS            lacI (fragment): lac repressor; lacI; The lac repressor binds to the lac operator to inhibit transcription in E. coli. This inhibition can be relieved by adding lactose or isopropyl-β-D-thiogalactopyranoside (IPTG).
    388..443     -  polyA_signal   β-globin poly(A) signal: rabbit β-globin polyadenylation signal (Gil and Proudfoot, 1987)
    518..640     -  CDS            HBB: HBB_COLGU - Experimental evidence at transcript level: Swiss-Prot protein existence level 2. Involved in oxygen transport from the lung to the various peripheral tissues. From Colobus guereza (Mantled guereza) (Eastern black-and-white colobus monkey).
    644..1216    -  intron         β-globin intron: intron from rabbit β-globin gene
   1312..1343    -  misc_feature   MCS (fragment): pUC18/19 multiple cloning site
   1437..1475    -  promoter       minimal CMV promoter: human cytomegalovirus (CMV) immediate early promoter
   1493..1708    -  protein_bind   tetracycline response element (fragment): contains seven copies of the tetracycline operator tetO tetracycline repressor TetR
   1708..1753    +  promoter       TRE3GV promoter (fragment): 3rd-generation Tet-responsive promoter that can be activated by binding of Tet-On® 3G, optimized for retroviral and lentiviral vectors
   1829..1856    +  misc_feature   MCS (fragment): pBluescript multiple cloning site
   1861..2580    +  CDS            EGFP: the original enhanced GFP (Yang et al., 1996) mammalian codon-optimized
   2591..2613    +  misc_feature   MCS (fragment): pBluescript multiple cloning site
   2627..2761    -  polyA_signal   SV40 poly(A) signal: SV40 polyadenylation signal
   2784..2867    -  CDS            large T antigen (fragment): large T antigen from SV40 (simian virus 40)
   2861..3091    -  CDS            str (fragment): STR_KLEPN - Protein inferred from homology: Swiss-Prot protein existence level 3. The aminoglycoside phosphotransferases achieve inactivation of their antibiotic substrates by phosphorylation. From Klebsiella pneumoniae.
   3210..3314    +  promoter       AmpR promoter: bla
   3315..4175    +  CDS            AmpR: β-lactamase; bla; confers resistance to ampicillin, carbenicillin, and related antibiotics
   4346..4934    +  rep_origin     ori: high-copy-number ColE1/pMB1/pBR322/pUC origin of replication
