[The description below was written by a language model from this plasmid's Addgene catalogue record and pLannotate feature annotations shown in this document.]
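Description:
Salsa-BC283-P3H7 is a mammalian expression plasmid built on the pCER206 backbone that serves as one member of a barcoded reporter set for PRESTO-Salsa, a highly multiplexed assay for screening GPCR bioactivity. It is propagated in E. coli as a high-copy plasmid through a ColE1/pUC-type origin and selected with ampicillin via the bla (AmpR) gene and its native promoter. No mammalian selection marker is annotated, only short remnants of a lacI gene, an aminoglycoside phosphotransferase and SV40 large T antigen, which look like backbone leftovers rather than functional parts.

The payload is a synthetic insert of about 730 bp, EGFP/BC283, placed under a tetracycline response element. In the feature table the tetO repeats sit at the centre of what appears to be a bidirectional arrangement. On one side a TRE3G-type promoter fragment faces the mammalian codon-optimized EGFP coding sequence. On the other side a minimal CMV promoter points toward a polylinker fragment, a rabbit β-globin intron, a β-globin exon fragment and the β-globin poly(A) signal, with no coding sequence annotated in that arm. The barcode itself (BC283) is not annotated. The BsrGI and HindIII cloning sites and the short polylinker segment just after EGFP suggest it lies at the 3′ end of the EGFP transcript, upstream of the SV40 poly(A) region, which is annotated on the opposite strand.

TRE promoters are activated by a tetracycline-controlled transactivator, so reporter transcription yields both EGFP and a barcoded RNA. This would let activity from many pooled reporters be distinguished by their barcodes. The record does not say which receptor is paired with this barcode.
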