Addgene plasmid #203124: Salsa-BC283-P3H7
Purpose: Expression of barcoded reporter plasmid for PRESTO-Salsa; EGFP/BC283
Depositing lab: Noah Palm. Depositing organization: Yale University. Publication: Highly multiplexed bioactivity screening reveals human and microbiota metabolome-GPCRome interactions. Chen H, Rosen CE, Gonzalez-Hernandez JA, Song D, Potempa J, Ring AM, Palm NW. Cell. 2023 Jul 6;186(14):3095-3110.e19. doi: 10.1016/j.cell.2023.05.024. Epub 2023 Jun 14. PubMed 37321219.
Backbone
  Vector backbone: pCER206
  Vector type: Mammalian Expression
Growth in bacteria
  Bacterial resistance: Ampicillin, 100 μg/mL
  Growth temperature: 37°C
  Growth strain: DH5alpha
  Copy number: High Copy
Gene/Insert
  Gene/Insert name: EGFP/BC283
  Species: Synthetic
  Insert size (bp): 730
  Promoter: Tet Response Element (TRE)
  Cloning method: Restriction Enzyme; 5′ cloning site BsrGI (not destroyed); 3′ cloning site HindIII (not destroyed)
  Sequencing primers: 5′ Custom primer (GAAGCGCGATCACATGG)
Terms and licenses: Academic/Nonprofit Terms; Industry Terms: Not Available to Industry
How to cite: Salsa-BC283-P3H7 was a gift from Noah Palm (Addgene plasmid # 203124 ; http://n2t.net/addgene:203124 ; RRID:Addgene_203124)
