>Addgene plasmid #203124 | Salsa-BC283-P3H7 | depositor partial sequence | sequence record 393997 | BC283
CCGCCCCCTC
